>Addgene plasmid #19477 | pcDNA5/FRT/TO DNAJB8 | depositor full sequence | sequence record 9113 | Author sequence
GACGGATCGGGAGATCTCCCGATCCCCTATGGTGCACTCTCAGTACAATCTGCTCTGATGCCGCATAGTT
AAGCCAGTATCTGCTCCCTGCTTGTGTGTTGGAGGTCGCTGAGTAGTGCGCGAGCAAAATTTAAGCTACA
ACAAGGCAAGGCTTGACCGACAATTGCATGAAGAATCTGCTTAGGGTTAGGCGTTTTGCGCTGCTTCGCG
ATGTACGGGCCAGATATACGCGTTGACATTGATTATTGACTAGTTATTAATAGTAATCAATTACGGGGTC
ATTAGTTCATAGCCCATATATGGAGTTCCGCGTTACATAACTTACGGTAAATGGCCCGCCTGGCTGACCG
CCCAACGACCCCCGCCCATTGACGTCAATAATGACGTATGTTCCCATAGTAACGCCAATAGGGACTTTCC
ATTGACGTCAATGGGTGGAGTATTTACGGTAAACTGCCCACTTGGCAGTACATCAAGTGTATCATATGCC
AAGTACGCCCCCTATTGACGTCAATGACGGTAAATGGCCCGCCTGGCATTATGCCCAGTACATGACCTTA
TGGGACTTTCCTACTTGGCAGTACATCTACGTATTAGTCATCGCTATTACCATGGTGATGCGGTTTTGGC
AGTACATCAATGGGCGTGGATAGCGGTTTGACTCACGGGGATTTCCAAGTCTCCACCCCATTGACGTCAA
TGGGAGTTTGTTTTGGCACCAAAATCAACGGGACTTTCCAAAATGTCGTAACAACTCCGCCCCATTGACG
CAAATGGGCGGTAGGCGTGTACGGTGGGAGGTCTATATAAGCAGAGCTCTCCCTATCAGTGATAGAGATC
TCCCTATCAGTGATAGAGATCGTCGACGAGCTCGTTTAGTGAACCGTCAGATCGCCTGGAGACGCCATCC
ACGCTGTTTTGACCTCCATAGAAGACACCGGGACCGATCCAGCCTCCGGACTCTAGCGTTTAAACTTAAG
CTTGGTACCGAGCTCGGATCCACCATGGCTAACTACTACGAAGTGCTGGGCGTGCAGGCCAGCGCTTCCC
CGGAGGACATCAAGAAAGCCTACCGCAAGCTGGCCCTTCGTTGGCACCCCGACAAGAACCCTGACAATAA
GGAGGAGGCGGAGAAGAAGTTCAAGCTGGTGTCTGAGGCCTATGAGGTTCTGTCTGACTCCAAGAAACGC
TCCCTGTATGACCGTGCTGGCTGTGACAGCTGGCGGGCTGGTGGCGGGGCCAGCACGCCCTACCACAGCC
CCTTCGACACCGGCTACACCTTCCGTAACCCTGAGGACATCTTCCGGGAGTTTTTCGGTGGCCTGGACCC
TTTCTCCTTTGAGTTCTGGGACAGCCCATTCAATAGTGACCGTGGTGGCCGGGGCCATGGCCTGAGGGGG
GCCTTCTCGGCAGGCTTTGGAGAATTTCCGGCCTTCATGGAGGCCTTCTCATCCTTCAACATGCTGGGCT
GCAGCGGGGGCAGCCACACCACCTTCTCATCCACCTCCTTCGGGGGCTCCAGTTCTGGCAGCTCGGGGTT
CAAGTCGGTGATGTCGTCCACCGAGATGATCAATGGCCACAAGGTCACCACCAAGCGCATCGTGGAGAAC
GGGCAGGAGCGCGTGGAGGTGGAGGAAGACGGGCAGCTCAAGTCGGTGACTGTGAACGGCAAGGAGCAGC
TCAAATGGATGGACAGCAAGTAGGCGGCCGCTCGAGTCTAGAGGGCCCGTTTAAACCCGCTGATCAGCCT
CGACTGTGCCTTCTAGTTGCCAGCCATCTGTTGTTTGCCCCTCCCCCGTGCCTTCCTTGACCCTGGAAGG
TGCCACTCCCACTGTCCTTTCCTAATAAAATGAGGAAATTGCATCGCATTGTCTGAGTAGGTGTCATTCT
ATTCTGGGGGGTGGGGTGGGGCAGGACAGCAAGGGGGAGGATTGGGAAGACAATAGCAGGCATGCTGGGG
ATGCGGTGGGCTCTATGGCTTCTGAGGCGGAAAGAACCAGCTGGGGCTCTAGGGGGTATCCCC
[124 nt withheld, positions 2024-2147]
C
[91 nt withheld, positions 2149-2239]
AGGGTGATGGTTCACGTACCTAGAAGTTCCTATTCCGAAGTTCCTATTCTCTAGAAAGTATAGGAACTTC
CTTGGCCAAAAAGCCTGAACTCACCGCGACGTCTGTCGAGAAGTTTCTGATCGAAAAGTTCGACAGCGTC
TCCGACCTGATGCAGCTCTCGGAGGGCGAAGAATCTCGTGCTTTCAGCTTCGATGTAGGAGGGCGTGGAT
ATGTCCTGCGGGTAAATAGCTGCGCCGATGGTTTCTACAAAGATCGTTATGTTTATCGGCACTTTGCATC
GGCCGCGCTCCCGATTCCGGAAGTGCTTGACATTGGGGAATTCAGCGAGAGCCTGACCTATTGCATCTCC
CGCCGTGCACAGGGTGTCACGTTGCAAGACCTGCCTGAAACCGAACTGCCCGCTGTTCTGCAGCCGGTCG
CGGAGGCCATGGATGCGATCGCTGCGGCCGATCTTAGCCAGACGAGCGGGTTCGGCCCATTCGGACCGCA
AGGAATCGGTCAATACACTACATGGCGTGATTTCATATGCGCGATTGCTGATCCCCATGTGTATCACTGG
CAAACTGTGATGGACGACACCGTCAGTGCGTCCGTCGCGCAGGCTCTCGATGAGCTGATGCTTTGGGCCG
AGGACTGCCCCGAAGTCCGGCACCTCGTGCACGCGGATTTCGGCTCCAACAATGTCCTGACGGACAATGG
CCGCATAACAGCGGTCATTGACTGGAGCGAGGCGATGTTCGGGGATTCCCAATACGAGGTCGCCAACATC
TTCTTCTGGAGGCCGTGGTTGGCTTGTATGGAGCAGCAGACGCGCTACTTCGAGCGGAGGCATCCGGAGC
TTGCAGGATCGCCGCGGCTCCGGGCGTATATGCTCCGCATTGGTCTTGACCAACTCTATCAGAGCTTGGT
TGACGGCAATTTCGATGATGCAGCTTGGGCGCAGGGTCGATGCGACGCAATCGTCCGATCCGGAGCCGGG
ACTGTCGGGCGTACACAAATCGCCCGCAGAAGCGCGGCCGTCTGGACCGATGGCTGTGTAGAAGTACTCG
CCGATAGTGGAAACCGACGCCCCAGCACTCGTCCGAGGGCAAAGGAATAGCACGTACTACGAGATTTCGA
TTCCACCGCCGCCTTCTATGAAAGGTTGGGCTTCGGAATCGTTTTCCGGGACGCCGGCTGGATGATCCTC
CAGCGCGGGGATCTCATGCTGGAGTTCTTCGCCCACCCCAACTTGTTTATTGCAGCTTATAATGGTTACA
AATAAAGCAATAGCATCACAAATTTCACAAATAAAGCATTTTTTTCACTGCATTCTAGTTGTGGTTTGTC
CAAACTCATCAATGTATCTTATCATGTCTGTATACCGTCGACCTCTAGCTAGAGCTTGGCGTAATCATGG
TCATAGCTGTTTCCTGTGTGAAATTGTTATCCGCTCACAATTCCACACAACATACGAGCCGGAAGCATAA
AGTGTAAAGCCTGGGGTGCCTAATGAGTGAGCTAACTCACATTAATTGCGTTGCGCTCACTGCCCGCTTT
CCAGTCGGGAAACCTGTCGTGCCAGCTGCATTAATGAATCGGCCAACGCGCGGGGAGAGGCGGTTTGCGT
ATTGGGCGCTCTTCCGCTTCCTCGCTCACTGACTCGCTGCGCTCGGTCGTTCGGCTGCGGCGAGCGGTAT
CAGCTCACTCAAAGGCGGTAATACGGTTATCCACAGAATCAGGGGATAACGCAGGAAAGAACATGTGAGC
AAAAGGCCAGCAAAAGGCCAGGAACCGTAAAAAGGCCGCGTTGCTGGCGTTTTTCCATAGGCTCCGCCCC
CCTGACGAGCATCACAAAAATCGACGCTCAAGTCAGAGGTGGCGAAACCCGACAGGACTATAAAGATACC
AGGCGTTTCCCCCTGGAAGCTCCCTCGTGCGCTCTCCTGTTCCGACCCTGCCGCTTACCGGATACCTGTC
CGCCTTTCTCCCTTCGGGAAGCGTGGCGCTTTCTCATAGCTCACGCTGTAGGTATCTCAGTTCGGTGTAG
GTCGTTCGCTCCAAGCTGGGCTGTGTGCACGAACCCCCCGTTCAGCCCGACCGCTGCGCCTTATCCGGTA
ACTATCGTCTTGAGTCCAACCCGGTAAGACACGACTTATCGCCACTGGCAGCAGCCACTGGTAACAGGAT
TAGCAGAGCGAGGTATGTAGGCGGTGCTACAGAGTTCTTGAAGTGGTGGCCTAACTACGGCTACACTAGA
AGAACAGTATTTGGTATCTGCGCTCTGCTGAAGCCAGTTACCTTCGGAAAAAGAGTTGGTAGCTCTTGAT
CCGGCAAACAAACCACCGCTGGTAGCGGTGGTTTTTTTGTTTGCAAGCAGCAGATTACGCGCAGAAAAAA
AGGATCTCAAGAAGATCCTTTGATCTTTTCTACGGGGTCTGACGCTCAGTGGAACGAAAACTCACGTTAA
GGGATTTTGGTCATGAGATTATCAAAAAGGATCTTCACCTAGATCCTTTTAAATTAAAAATGAAGTTTTA
AATCAATCTAAAGTATATATGAGTAAACTTGGTCTGACAGTTACCAATGCTTAATCAGTGAGGCACCTAT
CTCAGCGATCTGTCTATTTCGTTCATCCATAGTTGCCTGACTCCCCGTCGTGTAGATAACTACGATACGG
GAGGGCTTACCATCTGGCCCCAGTGCTGCAATGATACCGCGAGACCCACGCTCACCGGCTCCAGATTTAT
CAGCAATAAACCAGCCAGCCGGAAGGGCCGAGCGCAGAAGTGGTCCTGCAACTTTATCCGCCTCCATCCA
GTCTATTAATTGTTGCCGGGAAGCTAGAGTAAGTAGTTCGCCAGTTAATAGTTTGCGCAACGTTGTTGCC
ATTGCTACAGGCATCGTGGTGTCACGCTCGTCGTTTGGTATGGCTTCATTCAGCTCCGGTTCCCAACGAT
CAAGGCGAGTTACATGATCCCCCATGTTGTGCAAAAAAGCGGTTAGCTCCTTCGGTCCTCCGATCGTTGT
CAGAAGTAAGTTGGCCGCAGTGTTATCACTCATGGTTATGGCAGCACTGCATAATTCTCTTACTGTCATG
CCATCCGTAAGATGCTTTTCTGTGACTGGTGAGTACTCAACCAAGTCATTCTGAGAATAGTGTATGCGGC
GACCGAGTTGCTCTTGCCCGGCGTCAATACGGGATAATACCGCGCCACATAGCAGAACTTTAAAAGTGCT
CATCATTGGAAAACGTTCTTCGGGGCGAAAACTCTCAAGGATCTTACCGCTGTTGAGATCCAGTTCGATG
TAACCCACTCGTGCACCCAACTGATCTTCAGCATCTTTTACTTTCACCAGCGTTTCTGGGTGAGCAAAAA
CAGGAAGGCAAAATGCCGCAAAAAAGGGAATAAGGGCGACACGGAAATGTTGAATACTCATACTCTTCCT
TTTTCAATATTATTGAAGCATTTATCAGGGTTATTGTCTCATGAGCGGATACATATTTGAATGTATTTAG
AAAAATAAACAAATAGGGGTTCCGCGCACATTTCCCCGAAAAGTGCCACCTGACGTC
Features (pLannotate 1.2.2; 21 found; start..end, strand, type, name):
     28..80      -  misc_feature   bom (fragment): basis of mobility region from pBR322
    235..614     +  enhancer       CMV enhancer: human cytomegalovirus immediate early enhancer
    615..818     +  promoter       CMV promoter: human cytomegalovirus (CMV) immediate early promoter
    820..839     +  promoter       PLtetO-1 promoter (fragment): modified phage lambda PL promoter with tet operator sites (Lutz and Bujard, 1997)
    841..860     +  promoter       PLtetO-1 promoter (fragment): modified phage lambda PL promoter with tet operator sites (Lutz and Bujard, 1997)
    868..901     +  promoter       TRE3GV promoter (fragment): 3rd-generation Tet-responsive promoter that can be activated by binding of Tet-On® 3G, optimized for retroviral and lentiviral vectors
   1005..1700    +  CDS            DNAJB8: DNJB8_HUMAN - Experimental evidence at protein level: Swiss-Prot protein existence level 1. Efficient suppressor of aggregation and toxicity of disease- associated polyglutamine proteins. From Homo sapiens (Human).
   1754..1978    +  polyA_signal   bGH poly(A) signal: bovine growth hormone polyadenylation signal
   1982..2003    +  promoter       SV40 promoter (fragment): SV40 enhancer and early promoter
   2024..2257    +  rep_origin     f1 ori (fragment) (sequence partly withheld): f1 bacteriophage origin of replication; arrow indicates direction of (+) strand synthesis
   2262..2309    +  protein_bind   FRT: FLP-mediated recombination occurs in the 8-bp core sequence TCTAGAAA (Turan and Bode, 2011). FLP recombinase from the Saccharomyces cerevisiae 2μ plasmid
   2317..3339    +  CDS            HygR: aminoglycoside phosphotransferase from E. coli; aph(4)-Ia; confers resistance to hygromycin
   3349..3474    +  CDS            ble (fragment): BLE_KLEPN - Experimental evidence at protein level: Swiss-Prot protein existence level 1. Binding protein with a strong affinity to the bleomycin family of antibiotics. Binds to CL990; an antimitotic-antibiotic compound. From Klebsiella pneumoniae.
   3469..3590    +  polyA_signal   SV40 poly(A) signal: SV40 polyadenylation signal
   3663..3679    -  protein_bind   lac operator: The lac repressor binds to the lac operator to inhibit transcription in E. coli. This inhibition can be relieved by adding lactose or isopropyl-β-D-thiogalactopyranoside (IPTG). lac repressor encoded by lacI
   3687..3717    -  promoter       lac promoter: promoter for the E. coli lac operon
   3732..3753    -  protein_bind   CAP binding site: CAP binding activates transcription in the presence of cAMP. E. coli catabolite activator protein
   3766..3858    -  CDS            lacI (fragment): lac repressor; lacI; The lac repressor binds to the lac operator to inhibit transcription in E. coli. This inhibition can be relieved by adding lactose or isopropyl-β-D-thiogalactopyranoside (IPTG).
   4041..4629    -  rep_origin     ori: high-copy-number ColE1/pMB1/pBR322/pUC origin of replication
   4800..5660    -  CDS            AmpR: β-lactamase; bla; confers resistance to ampicillin, carbenicillin, and related antibiotics
   5661..5765    -  promoter       AmpR promoter: bla
