[The description below was written by a language model from this plasmid's Addgene catalogue record and pLannotate feature annotations shown in this document.]
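Description:
pcDNA5/FRT/TO DNAJB8 is a mammalian expression plasmid built on the Invitrogen pcDNA5/FRT/TO backbone, carrying the human DNAJB8 coding sequence (an HSP40/DNAJ-family co-chaperone, also called DJ6 or mDj6). It is propagated in E. coli through a high-copy ColE1/pUC-type origin with ampicillin selection from the bla gene. Short lac promoter/operator, f1 ori, bom, lacI and ble matches in the annotation are fragmentary backbone remnants with no apparent functional role.

The roughly 700 bp insert was cloned between BamHI and NotI sites, both retained, and lies downstream of the CMV immediate-early enhancer and promoter and upstream of the bovine growth hormone polyadenylation signal. Directly after the CMV promoter are two short elements that the annotation tool labels as PLtetO-1 fragments. These are consistent with tandem tet operator sites, so in cells expressing the Tet repressor transcription is held off until tetracycline or doxycycline is added. No epitope tag or reporter is annotated on the DNAJB8 open reading frame. Downstream, an FRT site sits immediately in front of a hygromycin resistance gene followed by an SV40 polyadenylation signal. No complete promoter is annotated upstream of this gene. This arrangement fits Flp-mediated integration into a host line carrying a genomic FRT site, where recombination supplies what is needed for hygromycin resistance and yields isogenic, single-site stable lines.

The plasmid belongs to a human HSPH/HSPA/DNAJ chaperone expression library, suited to inducible or transient overexpression studies. The depositor cautions that inserts were amplified from pooled reference RNA from ten cell lines, so polymorphisms with possible functional consequences may be present, and clones were verified only for gene identity.
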