Addgene plasmid #19477: pcDNA5/FRT/TO DNAJB8
Depositing lab: Harm Kampinga. Depositing organization: University Medical Center Groningen. Publication: Computational analysis of the human HSPH/HSPA/DNAJ family and cloning of a human HSPH/HSPA/DNAJ expression library. Hageman J, Kampinga HH. Cell Stress Chaperones. 2009 Jan;14(1):1-21. doi: 10.1007/s12192-008-0060-2. Epub 2008 Aug 7. PubMed 18686016.
Backbone
  Vector backbone: pcDNA5/FRT/TO
  Backbone manufacturer: Invitrogen
  Backbone size w/o insert (bp): 5137
  Vector type: Mammalian Expression
  Selectable markers: Hygromycin
Growth in bacteria
  Bacterial resistance: Ampicillin, 100 μg/mL
  Growth temperature: 37°C
  Growth strain: DH5alpha
  Copy number: High Copy
Gene/Insert
  Gene/Insert name: DNAJB8 (alt name: mDj6)
  Species: H. sapiens (human)
  Insert size (bp): 698
  Entrez Gene: DNAJB8 (a.k.a. CT156, DJ6)
  Cloning method: Restriction Enzyme; 5′ cloning site BamHI (not destroyed); 3′ cloning site NotI (not destroyed)
  Sequencing primers: 5′ LNCX; 3′ BGH-rev
Terms and licenses: Academic/Nonprofit Terms; Industry Terms: Not Available to Industry
Depositor comments: Family: HSP40 Disclaimer: For cloning the various HSP genes, the Stratagene reference RNA for cDNA synthesis was used and genes were amplified from this mixture that originates from 10 different cell lines from different somatic origin and ultimately coming from 10 different individuals. This strategy was used to maximize the chance for the presence of individual HSP transcripts. Users must be aware that this mixture thus represents 20 complete haploid genomes, meaning that for each individual gene there might be polymorphisms that could potentially have functional consequences. The library was sequence verified only for the presence of the correct gene.
How to cite: pcDNA5/FRT/TO DNAJB8 was a gift from Harm Kampinga (Addgene plasmid # 19477 ; http://n2t.net/addgene:19477 ; RRID:Addgene_19477)
