>Addgene plasmid #19477 | pcDNA5/FRT/TO DNAJB8 | addgene partial sequence | sequence record 25254 | 19477 with LNCX
CTGTTTTGACCTCCATAGAAGANACCGGGACCGATCCAGCCTCCGGACTCTAGCGTTTAAACTTAAGCTT
GGTACCGAGCTCGGATCCACCATGGCTAACTACTACGAAGTGCTGGGCGTGCAGGCCAGCGCTTCCCCGG
AGGACATCAAGAAAGCCTACCGCAAGCTGGCCCTTCGTTGGCACCCCGACAAGAACCCTGACAATAAGGA
GGAGGCGGAGAAGAAGTTCAAGCTGGTGTCTGAGGCCTATGAGGTTCTGTCTGACTCCAAGAAACGCTCC
CTGTATGACCGTGCTGGCTGTGACAGCTGGCGGGCTGGTGGCGGGGCCAGCACGCCCTACCACAGCCCCT
TCGACACCGGCTACACCTTCCGTAACCCTGAGGACATCTTCCGGGAGTTTTTCGGTGGCCTGGACCCTTT
CTCCTTTGAGTTCTGGGACAGCCCATTCAATAGTGACCGTGGTGGCCGGGGCCATGGCCTGAGGGGGGCC
TTCTCGGCAGGCTTTGGAGAATTTCCGGCCTTCATGGAGGCCTTCTCATCCTTCAACATGCTGGGCTGCA
GCGGGGGCAGCCACACCACCTTCTCATCCACCTCCTTCGNNNNNNNNTNNNNNGNNNNNNGNNNNTNNNN
NNNNNNNATGTCNNCCNCNGAGATGATCAATGGCCACAAGGTCACCACCAAGCGCATCGTG
